>Addgene plasmid #182563 | PX552-mScn8a-3xHA-Syn-smFP-flag | addgene full sequence | sequence record 357913 | Addgene NGS Result
CCTGCAGGCAGCTGCGCGCTCGCTCGCTCACTGAGGCCGCCCGGGCGTCGGGCGACCTTTGGTCGCCCGG
CCTCAGTGAGCGAGCGAGCGCGCAGAGAGGGAGTGGCCAACTCCATCACTAGGGGTTCCTGCGGCCGCAC
GCGTGAGGGCCTATTTCCCATGATTCCTTCATATTTGCATATACGATACAAGGCTGTTAGAGAGATAATT
GGAATTAATTTGACTGTAAACACAAAGATATTAGTACAAAATACGTGACGTAGAAAGTAATAATTTCTTG
GGTAGTTTGCAGTTTTAAAATTATGTTTTAAAATGGACTATCATATGCTTACCGTAACTTGAAAGTATTT
CGATTTCTTGGCTTTATATATCTTGTGGAAAGGACGAAACACCCCGACAAGGAGAAGCAGCAGGTTTTAG
AGCTAGAAATAGCAAGTTAAAATAAGGCTAGTCCGTTATCAACTTGAAAAAGTGGCACCGAGTCGGTGCT
TTTTTTCTAGTACCGGTCCGCTGCTGCTTCTCCTTGTCGGTTCTGGATCGGGTTACCCATACGATGTTCC
AGATTACGCTGGCAGTGGTAGCGGTTACCCCTACGACGTGCCCGACTACGCCGGCTCCGGCAGTGGTTAT
CCTTATGACGTCCCTGATTACGCCGGCTCAGGTAGCGGCCCGCTGCTGCTTCTCCTTGTCGGTCTAGACT
GCAGAGGGCCCTGCGTATGAGTGCAAGTGGGTTTTAGGACCAGGATGAGGCGGGGTGGGGGTGCCTACCT
GACGACCGACCCCGACCCACTGGACAAGCACCCAACCCCCATTCCCCAAATTGCGCATCCCCTATCAGAG
AGGGGGAGGGGAAACAGGATGCGGCGAGGCGCGTGCGCACTGCCAGCTTCAGCACCGCGGACAGTGCCTT
CGCCCCCGCCTGGCGGCGCGCGCCACCGCCGCCTCAGCACTGAAGGCGCGCTGACGTCACTCGCCGGTCC
CCCGCAAACTCCCCTTCCCGGCCACCTTGGTCGCGTCCGCGCCGCCGCCGGCCCAGCCGGACCGCACCAC
GCGAGGCGCGAGATAGGGGGGCACGGGCGCGACCATCTGCGCTGCGGCGCCGGCGACTCAGCGCTGCCTC
AGTCTGCGGTGGGCAGCGGAGGAGTCGTGTCGTGCCTGAGAGCGCAGTCGAGAAGGTACCGCCACCATGG
ACTACAAGGACGACGACGATAAAGGAGATTACAAAGATGACGATGATAAGGGCGATTATAAGGACGACGA
TGACAAGGGCGGCGTGTCGAAAGGCGAGGAGCTGTTCACAGGCGTGGTCCCCATCCTGGTTGAGCTGGAC
GGTGACGTTAACGGCCACAAATTTAGCGTACGTGGTGAGGGCGAGGGTGACGCTACCAACGGAAAGCTGA
CCCTGAAATTCATCTGCACAACTGGCAAGCTGCCGGTGCCCTGGCCCACGCTGGTAACCACTCTGGGCGG
AGGCGTTCAATGTTTCAGTCGTTACCCGGATCACATGAAGCAGCATGACTTCTTCAAGTCGGCCATGCCC
GAAGGCTACGTGCAGGAGCGCACCATCAGTTTTAAGGATGACGGCACCTACAAGACTCGCGCCGAGGTCA
AGTTCGAAGGAGACACCCTGGTTAATCGTATCGAGCTCAAAGGCATCGATTTCAAGGAGGACGGAAATAT
TCTGGGCCACAAGCTGGAGTACAATTTTAACAGCCACAATGTTTACATTACTGCCGACAAGCAGAAGAAC
GGCATCAAGGCTAATTTCAAGATTCGTCACAATGTGGAGGGAGGCGACTATAAGGATGACGATGACAAAC
AACAAGACTATAAGGACGATGATGACAAAGGTCAGCAAGGCGATTACAAGGACGATGACGATAAGCAGCA
AGATTACAAGGATGATGATGATAAGGGAGGCGACGGAAGCGTGCAGCTGGCAGATCATTACCAACAGAAC
ACGCCCATTGGTGACGGTCCAGTCCTGCTGCCTGATAACCACTACTTGTCCACCCAGTCGGTGCTGTCGA
AGGACCCGAACGAGAAGCGTGACCACATGGTGCTGCTGGAGTTCGTGACCGCCGCAGGAATCACCCTCGG
CATGGATGAGCTTTACAAGGGCGGAGATTATAAAGATGACGACGACAAGGGCGACTACAAAGATGATGAT
GACAAGGGTGACTACAAAGACGACGATGATAAATAAGAATTCGATATCAAGCTTATCGATACCGAGCGCT
GCTCGAGAGATCTACGGGTGGCATCCCTGTGACCCCTCCCCAGTGCCTCTCCTGGCCCTGGAAGTTGCCA
CTCCAGTGCCCACCAGCCTTGTCCTAATAAAATTAAGTTGCATCATTTTGTCTGACTAGGTGTCCTTCTA
TAATATTATGGGGTGGAGGGGGGTGGTATGGAGCAAGGGGCAAGTTGGGAAGACAACCTGTAGGGCCTGC
GGGGTCTATTGGGAACCAAGCTGGAGTGCAGTGGCACAATCTTGGCTCACTGCAATCTCCGCCTCCTGGG
TTCAAGCGATTCTCCTGCCTCAGCCTCCCGAGTTGTTGGGATTCCAGGCATGCATGACCAGGCTCAGCTA
ATTTTTGTTTTTTTGGTAGAGACGGGGTTTCACCATATTGGCCAGGCTGGTCTCCAACTCCTAATCTCAG
GTGATCTACCCACCTTGGCCTCCCAAATTGCTGGGATTACAGGCGTGAACCACTGCTCCCTTCCCTGTCC
TTCTGATTTTGTAGGTAACCACGTGCGGACCGAGCGGCCGCAGGAACCCCTAGTGATGGAGTTGGCCACT
CCCTCTCTGCGCGCTCGCTCGCTCACTGAGGCCGGGCGACCAAAGGTCGCCCGACGCCCGGGCTTTGCCC
GGGCGGCCTCAGTGAGCGAGCGAGCGCGCAGCTGCCTGCAGGGGCGCCTGATGCGGTATTTTCTCCTTAC
GCATCTGTGCGGTATTTCACACCGCATA
[95 nt withheld, positions 2969-3063]
T
[46 nt withheld, positions 3065-3110]
C
[141 nt withheld, positions 3112-3252]
CCTTTGACGTTGGAGTCCACGTTCTTT
[37 nt withheld, positions 3280-3316]
ACTCTATCTCGGGCTATTCTTTTGATTTATAAGGGATTTTGCCGATTTCGGTCTATTGGTTAAAAAATGA
GCTGATTTAACAAAAATTTAACGCGAATTTTAACAAAATATTAACGTTTACAATTTTATGGTGCACTCTC
AGTACAATCTGCTCTGATGCCGCATAGTTAAGCCAGCCCCGACACCCGCCAACACCCGCTGACGCGCCCT
GACGGGCTTGTCTGCTCCCGGCATCCGCTTACAGACAAGCTGTGACCGTCTCCGGGAGCTGCATGTGTCA
GAGGTTTTCACCGTCATCACCGAAACGCGCGAGACGAAAGGGCCTCGTGATACGCCTATTTTTATAGGTT
AATGTCATGATAATAATGGTTTCTTAGACGTCAGGTGGCACTTTTCGGGGAAATGTGCGCGGAACCCCTA
TTTGTTTATTTTTCTAAATACATTCAAATATGTATCCGCTCATGAGACAATAACCCTGATAAATGCTTCA
ATAATATTGAAAAAGGAAGAGTATGAGTATTCAACATTTCCGTGTCGCCCTTATTCCCTTTTTTGCGGCA
TTTTGCCTTCCTGTTTTTGCTCACCCAGAAACGCTGGTGAAAGTAAAAGATGCTGAAGATCAGTTGGGTG
CACGAGTGGGTTACATCGAACTGGATCTCAACAGCGGTAAGATCCTTGAGAGTTTTCGCCCCGAAGAACG
TTTTCCAATGATGAGCACTTTTAAAGTTCTGCTATGTGGCGCGGTATTATCCCGTATTGACGCCGGGCAA
GAGCAACTCGGTCGCCGCATACACTATTCTCAGAATGACTTGGTTGAGTACTCACCAGTCACAGAAAAGC
ATCTTACGGATGGCATGACAGTAAGAGAATTATGCAGTGCTGCCATAACCATGAGTGATAACACTGCGGC
CAACTTACTTCTGACAACGATCGGAGGACCGAAGGAGCTAACCGCTTTTTTGCACAACATGGGGGATCAT
GTAACTCGCCTTGATCGTTGGGAACCGGAGCTGAATGAAGCCATACCAAACGACGAGCGTGACACCACGA
TGCCTGTAGCAATGGCAACAACGTTGCGCAAACTATTAACTGGCGAACTACTTACTCTAGCTTCCCGGCA
ACAATTAATAGACTGGATGGAGGCGGATAAAGTTGCAGGACCACTTCTGCGCTCGGCCCTTCCGGCTGGC
TGGTTTATTGCTGATAAATCTGGAGCCGGTGAGCGTGGGTCTCGCGGTATCATTGCAGCACTGGGGCCAG
ATGGTAAGCCCTCCCGTATCGTAGTTATCTACACGACGGGGAGTCAGGCAACTATGGATGAACGAAATAG
ACAGATCGCTGAGATAGGTGCCTCACTGATTAAGCATTGGTAACTGTCAGACCAAGTTTACTCATATATA
CTTTAGATTGATTTAAAACTTCATTTTTAATTTAAAAGGATCTAGGTGAAGATCCTTTTTGATAATCTCA
TGACCAAAATCCCTTAACGTGAGTTTTCGTTCCACTGAGCGTCAGACCCCGTAGAAAAGATCAAAGGATC
TTCTTGAGATCCTTTTTTTCTGCGCGTAATCTGCTGCTTGCAAACAAAAAAACCACCGCTACCAGCGGTG
GTTTGTTTGCCGGATCAAGAGCTACCAACTCTTTTTCCGAAGGTAACTGGCTTCAGCAGAGCGCAGATAC
CAAATACTGTTCTTCTAGTGTAGCCGTAGTTAGGCCACCACTTCAAGAACTCTGTAGCACCGCCTACATA
CCTCGCTCTGCTAATCCTGTTACCAGTGGCTGCTGCCAGTGGCGATAAGTCGTGTCTTACCGGGTTGGAC
TCAAGACGATAGTTACCGGATAAGGCGCAGCGGTCGGGCTGAACGGGGGGTTCGTGCACACAGCCCAGCT
TGGAGCGAACGACCTACACCGAACTGAGATACCTACAGCGTGAGCTATGAGAAAGCGCCACGCTTCCCGA
AGGGAGAAAGGCGGACAGGTATCCGGTAAGCGGCAGGGTCGGAACAGGAGAGCGCACGAGGGAGCTTCCA
GGGGGAAACGCCTGGTATCTTTATAGTCCTGTCGGGTTTCGCCACCTCTGACTTGAGCGTCGATTTTTGT
GATGCTCGTCAGGGGGGCGGAGCCTATGGAAAAACGCCAGCAACGCGGCCTTTTTACGGTTCCTGGCCTT
TTGCTGGCCTTTTGCTCACATGT
Features (pLannotate 1.2.2; 20 found; start..end, strand, type, name):
     12..39      +  repeat_region  AAV2 ITR (fragment): inverted terminal repeat of adeno-associated virus serotype 2 inverted
     68..95      +  repeat_region  AAV2 ITR (fragment): inverted terminal repeat of adeno-associated virus serotype 2 inverted
    145..385     +  promoter       U6 promoter: RNA polymerase III promoter for human U6 snRNA
    414..489     +  misc_RNA       gRNA scaffold: guide RNA scaffold for the Streptococcus pyogenes CRISPR/Cas9 system
    544..570     +  CDS            3xHA (fragment): three tandem HA epitope tags
    720..1167    +  promoter       hSyn promoter: human synapsin I promoter; confers neuron-specific expression (Kügler et al., 2003)
   1187..1206    +  CDS            5xFLAG (fragment): five tandem FLAG® epitope tags
   1244..1267    +  CDS            FLAG: FLAG® epitope tag, followed by an enterokinase cleavage site
   1277..2119    +  CDS            Superfolder GFP: Superfolder GFP is a basic (constitutively fluorescent) green fluorescent protein published in 2005, derived from Aequorea victoria. It is reported to be a very rapidly-maturing weak dimer.
   2153..2169    +  CDS            3xFLAG (fragment): three tandem FLAG® epitope tags
   2207..2234    +  misc_feature   MCS (fragment): pBluescript multiple cloning site
   2256..2732    +  polyA_signal   hGH poly(A) signal: human growth hormone polyadenylation signal
   2772..2912    +  repeat_region  AAV2 ITR: inverted terminal repeat of adeno-associated virus serotype 2 inverted
   2917..2968    -  misc_feature   bom (fragment): basis of mobility region from pBR322
   2987..3442    +  rep_origin     f1 ori (sequence partly withheld): f1 bacteriophage origin of replication; arrow indicates direction of (+) strand synthesis
   3443..3492    -  misc_feature   bom (fragment): basis of mobility region from pBR322
   3594..3629    -  CDS            rop (fragment): Rop protein, which maintains plasmids at low copy number; rop
   3724..3828    +  promoter       AmpR promoter: bla
   3829..4689    +  CDS            AmpR: β-lactamase; bla; confers resistance to ampicillin, carbenicillin, and related antibiotics
   4860..5448    +  rep_origin     ori: high-copy-number ColE1/pMB1/pBR322/pUC origin of replication
