[The description below was written by a language model from this plasmid's Addgene catalogue record and pLannotate feature annotations shown in this document.]
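Description:
PX552-mScn8a-3xHA-Syn-smFP-flag is an AAV transfer plasmid built on the PX552 CRISPR backbone and designed to knock a 3xHA epitope tag into the C-terminus of mouse Nav1.6, the voltage-gated sodium channel encoded by Scn8a. It is maintained in E. coli through a high-copy ColE1/pUC-type origin with ampicillin selection (AmpR), and it also carries an f1 phage origin. AAV2 inverted terminal repeats flank the payload so that it can be packaged into recombinant AAV. The annotation detects the left ITR only as short fragments and the right ITR as a complete element. The record lists a recombination-deficient growth strain, a common choice for repeat-containing AAV plasmids.

Between the ITRs there are two functional units. The first is a human U6 (Pol III) promoter driving a Scn8a-targeting guide fused to the S. pyogenes Cas9 gRNA scaffold. It is followed directly by the donor DNA carrying the 3xHA tag, of which only a fragment is annotated. No Cas9 coding sequence is annotated, so the nuclease must be supplied separately; the record does not describe the donor design or integration mechanism. The second unit expresses smFP-FLAG, a "spaghetti monster" protein made of a superfolder GFP scaffold studded with multiple FLAG epitopes, terminated by the hGH polyadenylation signal. It serves as an antibody-detectable marker of transduced cells. The catalogue field gives EF1 as this cassette's promoter, but both the plasmid name and the sequence annotation indicate the neuron-specific human synapsin promoter. The construct is intended for tagging endogenous Nav1.6 in mouse neurons so that the channel's localization can be followed by HA detection.
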