Addgene plasmid #182563: PX552-mScn8a-3xHA-Syn-smFP-flag
Purpose: For mouse Nav1.6 knockin with 3xHA at the C-terminal
Depositing lab: James Zhe Liu. Depositing organization: HHMI, Janelia Research Campus. Publication: Direct Observation of Compartment-Specific Localization and Dynamics of Voltage-Gated Sodium Channels. Liu H, Wang HG, Pitt GS, Liu ZJ. J Neurosci. 2022 Jun 6;42(28):5482-98. doi: 10.1523/JNEUROSCI.0086-22.2022. PubMed 35672149.
Backbone
  Vector backbone: PX552
  Vector type: AAV, CRISPR
Growth in bacteria
  Bacterial resistance: Ampicillin, 100 μg/mL
  Growth temperature: 37°C
  Growth strain: NEB Stable
  Copy number: Unknown
Gene/Insert 1
  Gene/Insert name: mouse Scn8a gRNA and 3xHA donor DNA
  Species: M. musculus (mouse)
  GenBank ID: NM_001077499.2
  Promoter: U6
  Cloning method: Restriction Enzyme; 5′ cloning site AgeI (not destroyed); 3′ cloning site XbaI (not destroyed)
  Sequencing primers: 5′ TTCTTGGGTAGTTTGCAGTTTT
Gene/Insert 2
  Gene/Insert name: smFP-flag
  Insert size (bp): 1014
  Promoter: EF1
  Cloning method: Restriction Enzyme; 5′ cloning site KpnI (not destroyed); 3′ cloning site EcoRI (not destroyed)
  Sequencing primers: 5′ CCTACCTAGACTCAGC; 3′ CCGCAGGCCCTACAGGTTG
Terms and licenses: Academic/Nonprofit Terms; Industry Terms: Not Available to Industry
How to cite: PX552-mScn8a-3xHA-Syn-smFP-flag was a gift from James Zhe Liu (Addgene plasmid # 182563 ; http://n2t.net/addgene:182563 ; RRID:Addgene_182563)
